Addgene plasmid #111187: pBADZ-HisCre
Purpose: Helper plasmid containing Cre-recombinase gene, which is expressed in DH10MultiBac cells
Depositing lab: Tim Richmond. Depositing organization: ETH Zurich (Swiss Federal Institute of Technology). Publication: Baculovirus expression system for heterologous multiprotein complexes. Berger I, Fitzgerald DJ, Richmond TJ. Nat Biotechnol. 2004 Dec;22(12):1583-7. doi: 10.1038/nbt1036. Epub 2004 Nov 28. PubMed 15568020.
Backbone
  Vector backbone: pBAD22
  Total vector size (bp): 6427
  Modifications to backbone: The ampicillin resistance marker of pBAD22 was inactivated by digestion. The zeocin resistance marker was ligated yielding pBADZ.
  Vector type: Bacterial Expression
Growth in bacteria
  Bacterial resistance: Bleocin (Zeocin), 50 μg/mL
  Growth temperature: 37°C
  Growth strain: DH5alpha
  Copy number: High Copy
Gene/Insert
  Gene/Insert name: Cre recombinase
  Tag / fusion protein: His tag (N terminal on insert)
Terms and licenses: Academic/Nonprofit Terms; Industry Terms: Not Available to Industry
Depositor comments: The protocol for preparation of electro-competent cells of DH10MultiBacCre,which carry the plasmid of pBADZ HisCre and enable the production of Cre recombinase, is described in Fitzgerald et al. (2006). http://www.nature.com/articles/nmeth983
How to cite: pBADZ-HisCre was a gift from Tim Richmond (Addgene plasmid # 111187 ; http://n2t.net/addgene:111187 ; RRID:Addgene_111187)
