[The description below was written by a language model from this plasmid's Addgene catalogue record and the feature table of its GenBank file.]
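Description:
pBADZ-HisCre is a bacterial expression helper plasmid of about 6.4 kb, built on pBAD22, that supplies Cre recombinase in E. coli as part of the MultiBac baculovirus expression system. The backbone was converted to "pBADZ" by disrupting the ampicillin resistance gene by digestion and ligating in a Zeocin resistance cassette. In the feature table only the AmpR promoter remains annotated from the original marker, while the Sh ble (BleoR) coding sequence sits in the opposite orientation behind tandem EM7 (bacterial) and yeast TEF1 promoters, with EM7 being the one relevant for selection in E. coli. The plasmid replicates from a high-copy ColE1/pMB1-type origin and also carries an f1 phage origin, and it is maintained under bleomycin-family (Zeocin) selection.

The payload is the bacteriophage P1 Cre recombinase coding sequence fused directly to an N-terminal 6xHis tag. It is placed under the araBAD promoter, with the divergently transcribed araC regulator gene upstream and the rrnB T1 and T2 terminators downstream. This arrangement keeps Cre expression low until L-arabinose is added, giving controlled, inducible production of the recombinase. According to the record, the plasmid is carried in DH10MultiBac cells (yielding the DH10MultiBacCre strain), so that competent cells already contain Cre. Because Cre catalyses recombination at loxP sites, its general role here is to let an incoming loxP-bearing plasmid be integrated at a loxP site in the resident baculoviral genome. The record itself does not detail the target sites or donor plasmids. The Zeocin marker presumably avoids overlap with other markers used in that strain, though this is not stated.
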