LOCUS       Exported 6425 bp ds-DNA circular SYN 12-MAY-2021
DEFINITION  Helper plasmid containing Cre-recombinase gene, which is expressed
            in DH10MultiBac cells.
ACCESSION   .
VERSION     .
KEYWORDS    pBADZ-HisCre
SOURCE      synthetic DNA construct
  ORGANISM  synthetic DNA construct
REFERENCE   1 (bases 1 to 6425)
  AUTHORS   Berger I, Fitzgerald DJ, Richmond TJ
  TITLE     Baculovirus expression system for heterologous multiprotein
            complexes.
  JOURNAL   Nat Biotechnol. 2004 Dec;22(12):1583-7. doi: 10.1038/nbt1036. Epub
            2004 Nov 28.
  PUBMED    15568020
REFERENCE   2 (bases 1 to 6425)
  AUTHORS   .
  TITLE     Direct Submission
  JOURNAL   Exported May 12, 2021 from SnapGene Server 1.1.58
            http://www.snapgene.com
FEATURES             Location/Qualifiers
     source          1..6425
                     /organism="synthetic DNA construct"
                     /mol_type="other DNA"
     primer_bind     63..82
                     /label=pBRrevBam
                     /note="pBR322 vectors, tet region, downstream of BamHI,
                     reverse primer"
     CDS             complement(262..1140)
                     /codon_start=1
                     /gene="araC"
                     /product="L-arabinose regulatory protein"
                     /label=araC
                     /translation="MAEAQNDPLLPGYSFNAHLVAGLTPIEANGYLDFFIDRPLGMKGY
                     ILNLTIRGQGVVKNQGREFVCRPGDILLFPPGEIHHYGRHPEAREWYHQWVYFRPRAYW
                     HEWLNWPSIFANTGFFRPDEAHQPHFSDLFGQIINAGQGEGRYSELLAINLLEQLLLRR
                     MEAINESLHPPMDNRVREACQYISDHLADSNFDIASVAQHVCLSPSRLSHLFRQQLGIS
                     VLSWREDQRISQAKLLLSTTRMPIATVGRNVGFDDQLYFSRVFKKCTGASPSEFRAGCE
                     EKVNDVAVKLS"
     promoter        1167..1451
                     /gene="araBAD"
                     /label=araBAD promoter
                     /note="promoter of the L-arabinose operon of E. coli; the
                     araC regulatory gene is transcribed in the opposite
                     direction (Guzman et al., 1995)"
     primer_bind     1374..1393
                     /label=pBAD Forward
                     /note="For vectors with E. coli araBAD promoter, forward
                     primer"
     CDS             1492..1509
                     /codon_start=1
                     /product="6xHis affinity tag"
                     /label=6xHis
                     /translation="HHHHHH"
     CDS             1510..2541
                     /codon_start=1
                     /product="site-specific recombinase"
                     /label=Cre
                     /note="Cre is a site-specific recombinase from
                     bacteriophage P1. Recombination occurs at loxP sequences."
                     /translation="MSNLLTVHQNLPALPVDATSDEVRKNLMDMFRDRQAFSEHTWKML
                     LSVCRSWAAWCKLNNRKWFPAEPEDVRDYLLYLQARGLAVKTIQQHLGQLNMLHRRSGL
                     PRPSDSNAVSLVMRRIRKENVDAGERAKQALAFERTDFDQVRSLMENSDRCQDIRNLAF
                     LGIAYNTLLRIAEIARIRVKDISRTDGGRMLIHIGRTKTLVSTAGVEKALSLGVTKLVE
                     RWISVSGVADDPNNYLFCRVRKNGVAAPSATSQLSTRALEGIFEATHRLIYGAKDDSGQ
                     RYLAWSGHSARVGAARDMARAGVSIPEIMQAGGWTNVNIVMNYIRNLDSETGAMVRLLE
                     DGD"
     primer_bind     complement(2669..2686)
                     /label=pBAD Reverse
                     /note="For vectors with E. coli araBAD promoter, reverse
                     primer"
     terminator      2839..2925
                     /gene="Escherichia coli rrnB"
                     /label=rrnB T1 terminator
                     /note="transcription terminator T1 from the E. coli rrnB
                     gene"
     terminator      3017..3044
                     /label=rrnB T2 terminator
                     /note="transcription terminator T2 from the E. coli rrnB
                     gene"
     promoter        3063..3154
                     /gene="bla"
                     /label=AmpR promoter
     primer_bind     complement(3373..3392)
                     /label=Amp-R
                     /note="Ampicillin resistance gene, reverse primer"
     CDS             complement(3525..3899)
                     /codon_start=1
                     /gene="Sh ble from Streptoalloteichus hindustanus"
                     /product="antibiotic-binding protein"
                     /label=BleoR
                     /note="confers resistance to bleomycin, phleomycin, and
                     Zeocin(TM)"
                     /translation="MAKLTSAVPVLTARDVAGAVEFWTDRLGFSRDFVEDDFAGVVRDD
                     VTLFISAVQDQVVPDNTLAWVWVRGLDELYAEWSEVVSTNFRDASGPAMTEIGEQPWGR
                     EFALRDPAGNCVHFVAEEQD"
     promoter        complement(3918..3965)
                     /label=EM7 promoter
                     /note="synthetic bacterial promoter "
     promoter        complement(3972..4379)
                     /gene="S. cerevisiae TEF1"
                     /label=TEF1 promoter
                     /note="promoter for EF-1-alpha"
     rep_origin      4837..5292
                     /direction=RIGHT
                     /label=f1 ori
                     /note="f1 bacteriophage origin of replication; arrow
                     indicates direction of (+) strand synthesis"
     primer_bind     complement(4924..4943)
                     /label=F1ori-R
                     /note="F1 origin, reverse primer"
     primer_bind     5134..5155
                     /label=F1ori-F
                     /note="F1 origin, forward primer"
     rep_origin      5403..5991
                     /direction=RIGHT
                     /label=ori
                     /note="high-copy-number ColE1/pMB1/pBR322/pUC origin of
                     replication"
     primer_bind     5892..5911
                     /label=pBR322ori-F
                     /note="pBR322 origin, forward primer"
     primer_bind     6145..6162
                     /label=L4440
                     /note="L4440 vector, forward primer"
     primer_bind     6328..6350
                     /label=pGEX 3'
                     /note="pGEX vectors, reverse primer"
ORIGIN
        1 accataccca cgccgaaaca agcgctcatg agcccgaagt ggcgagcccg atcttcccca
       61 tcggtgatgt cggcgatata ggcgccagca accgcacctg tggcgccggt gatgccggcc
      121 acgatgcgtc cggcgtagag gatctgctca tgtttgacag cttatcatcg atgcataatg
      181 tgcctgtcaa atggacgaag cagggattct gcaaacccta tgctactccg tcaagccgtc
      241 aattgtctga ttcgttacca attatgacaa cttgacggct acatcattca ctttttcttc
      301 acaaccggca cggaactcgc tcgggctggc cccggtgcat tttttaaata cccgcgagaa
      361 atagagttga tcgtcaaaac caacattgcg accgacggtg gcgataggca tccgggtggt
      421 gctcaaaagc agcttcgcct ggctgatacg ttggtcctcg cgccagctta agacgctaat
      481 ccctaactgc tggcggaaaa gatgtgacag acgcgacggc gacaagcaaa catgctgtgc
      541 gacgctggcg atatcaaaat tgctgtctgc caggtgatcg ctgatgtact gacaagcctc
      601 gcgtacccga ttatccatcg gtggatggag cgactcgtta atcgcttcca tgcgccgcag
      661 taacaattgc tcaagcagat ttatcgccag cagctccgaa tagcgccctt ccccttgccc
      721 ggcgttaatg atttgcccaa acaggtcgct gaaatgcggc tggtgcgctt catccgggcg
      781 aaagaacccc gtattggcaa atattgacgg ccagttaagc cattcatgcc agtaggcgcg
      841 cggacgaaag taaacccact ggtgatacca ttcgcgagcc tccggatgac gaccgtagtg
      901 atgaatctct cctggcggga acagcaaaat atcacccggt cggcaaacaa attctcgtcc
      961 ctgatttttc accaccccct gaccgcgaat ggtgagattg agaatataac ctttcattcc
     1021 cagcggtcgg tcgataaaaa aatcgagata accgttggcc tcaatcggcg ttaaacccgc
     1081 caccagatgg gcattaaacg agtatcccgg cagcagggga tcattttgcg cttcagccat
     1141 acttttcata ctcccgccat tcagagaaga aaccaattgt ccatattgca tcagacattg
     1201 ccgtcactgc gtcttttact ggctcttctc gctaaccaaa ccggtaaccc cgcttattaa
     1261 aagcattctg taacaaagcg ggaccaaagc catgacaaaa acgcgtaaca aaagtgtcta
     1321 taatcacggc agaaaagtcc acattgatta tttgcacggc gtcacacttt gctatgccat
     1381 agcattttta tccataagat tagcggatcc tacctgacgc tttttatcgc aactctctac
     1441 tgtttctcca tacccgtttt tttgggctag caggaggaat tcaccatggc acatcatcat
     1501 caccaccaca tgtccaattt actgaccgta caccaaaatt tgcctgcatt accggtcgat
     1561 gcaacgagtg atgaggttcg caagaacctg atggacatgt tcagggatcg ccaggcgttt
     1621 tctgagcata cctggaaaat gcttctgtcc gtttgccggt cgtgggcggc atggtgcaag
     1681 ttgaataacc ggaaatggtt tcccgcagaa cctgaagatg ttcgcgatta tcttctatat
     1741 cttcaggcgc gcggtctggc agtaaaaact atccagcaac atttgggcca gctaaacatg
     1801 cttcatcgtc ggtccgggct gccacgacca agtgacagca atgctgtttc actggttatg
     1861 cggcggatcc gaaaagaaaa cgttgatgcc ggtgaacgtg caaaacaggc tctagcgttc
     1921 gaacgcactg atttcgacca ggttcgttca ctcatggaaa atagcgatcg ctgccaggat
     1981 atacgtaatc tggcatttct ggggattgct tataacaccc tgttacgtat agccgaaatt
     2041 gccaggatca gggttaaaga tatctcacgt actgacggtg ggagaatgtt aatccatatt
     2101 ggcagaacga aaacgctggt tagcaccgca ggtgtagaga aggcacttag cctgggggta
     2161 actaaactgg tcgagcgatg gatttccgtc tctggtgtag ctgatgatcc gaataactac
     2221 ctgttttgcc gggtcagaaa aaatggtgtt gccgcgccat ctgccaccag ccagctatca
     2281 actcgcgccc tggaagggat ttttgaagca actcatcgat tgatttacgg cgctaaggat
     2341 gactctggtc agagatacct ggcctggtct ggacacagtg cccgtgtcgg agccgcgcga
     2401 gatatggccc gcgctggagt ttcaataccg gagatcatgc aagctggtgg ctggaccaat
     2461 gtaaatattg tcatgaacta tatccgtaac ctggatagtg aaacaggggc aatggtgcgc
     2521 ctgctggaag atggcgatta gccattaacg cgtaaatgat tgctataatt agttgatatt
     2581 atctagagct gggtacccgg ggatcctcta gagtcgacct gcaggcatgc aagcttggct
     2641 gttttggcgg atgagagaag attttcagcc tgatacagat taaatcagaa cgcagaagcg
     2701 gtctgataaa acagaatttg cctggcggca gtagcgcggt ggtcccacct gaccccatgc
     2761 cgaactcaga agtgaaacgc cgtagcgccg atggtagtgt ggggtctccc catgcgagag
     2821 tagggaactg ccaggcatca aataaaacga aaggctcagt cgaaagactg ggcctttcgt
     2881 tttatctgtt gtttgtcggt gaacgctctc ctgagtagga caaatccgcc gggagcggat
     2941 ttgaacgttg cgaagcaacg gcccggaggg tggcgggcag gacgcccgcc ataaactgcc
     3001 aggcatcaaa ttaagcagaa ggccatcctg acggatggcc tttttgcgtt tctacaaact
     3061 cttttgttta tttttctaaa tacattcaaa tatgtatccg ctcatgagac aataaccctg
     3121 ataaatgctt caataatatt gaaaaaggaa gagtatgagt attcaacatt tccgtgtcgc
     3181 ccttattccc ttttttgcgg cattttgcct tcctgttttt gctcacccag aaacgctggt
     3241 gaaagtaaaa gatgctgaag atcagttggg tgcacgagtg ggttacatcg aactggatct
     3301 caacagcggt aagatccttg agagttttcg ccccgaagaa cgttttccaa tgatgagcac
     3361 ttttaaagtt ctgctatgtg gcgcggtatt atcccgtgtt gacgccgggc aagagcaact
     3421 cggtcgccgc atacactatt ctcagaatga cttggttgag atcgacaaag gaaaaggggg
     3481 acggatctcc gaggcctcgg acccgtcggg ccgcgtcgga cgtgtcagtc ctgctcctcg
     3541 gccacgaagt gcacgcagtt gccggccggg tcgcgcaggg cgaactcccg cccccacggc
     3601 tgctcgccga tctcggtcat ggccggcccg gaggcgtccc ggaagttcgt ggacacgacc
     3661 tccgaccact cggcgtacag ctcgtccagg ccgcgcaccc acacccaggc cagggtgttg
     3721 tccggcacca cctggtcctg gaccgcgctg atgaacaggg tcacgtcgtc ccggaccaca
     3781 ccggcgaagt cgtcctccac gaagtcccgg gagaacccga gccggtcggt ccagaactcg
     3841 accgctccgg cgacgtcgcg cgcggtgagc accggaacgg cactggtcaa cttggccatg
     3901 gtttagttcc tcaccttgtc gtattatact atgccgatat actatgccga tgattaattg
     3961 tcaacaccgc ccttagatta gattgctatg ctttctttct aatgagcaag aagtaaaaaa
     4021 agttgtaata gaacaagaaa aatgaaactg aaacttgaga aattgaagac cgtttattaa
     4081 cttaaatatc aatgggaggt catcgaaaga gaaaaaaatc aaaaaaaaaa attttcaaga
     4141 aaaagaaacg tgataaaaat ttttattgcc tttttcgacg aagaaaaaga aacgaggcgg
     4201 tctctttttt cttttccaaa cctttagtac gggtaattaa cgacacccta gaggaagaaa
     4261 gaggggaaat ttagtatgct gtgcttgggt gttttgaagt ggtacggcga tgcgcggagt
     4321 ccgagaaaat ctggaagagt aaaaaaggag tagaaacatt ttgaagctat ggtgtgtggg
     4381 ggatccgcac aaacgaaggt ctcacttaat cttctgtact ctgaagagga gtgggaaata
     4441 ccaagaaaaa catcaaactc gaatgatttt cccaaacccc taccacaaga tattcatcag
     4501 caaactatta actggcgaac tacttactct agcttcccgg caacaattaa tagactggat
     4561 ggaggcggat aaagttgcag gaccacttct gcgctcggcc cttccggctg gctggtttat
     4621 tgctgataaa tctggagccg gtgagcgtgg gtctcgcggt atcattgcag cactggggcc
     4681 agatggtaag ccctcccgta tcgtagttat ctacacgacg gggagtcagg caactatgga
     4741 tgaacgaaat agacagatcg ctgagatagg tgcctcactg attaagcatt ggtaactgtc
     4801 agaccaagtt tactcatata tactttagat tgattnnnnn nnnnnnnnnn nnnnnnnnnn
     4861 nnnnnnnnnn nnnnnnnnnn nnnnnnnnnn nnnnnnnnnn nnnnnnnnnn nnnnnnnnnn
     4921 nnnnnnnnnn nnnnnnnnnn nnnnnnnnnn nnnnnnnnnn cnnnnnnnnn nnnnnnnnnn
     4981 nnnnnnnnnn nnnnnnnnnn nnnnnnnnnn nnnnnnnnnn nnnnnnnnnn nnnnnnnnnn
     5041 nnnnnnnnnn nnnnnnnnnn nnnnnnnnnn nnnnnnnnnn nnnnnnnnnn nnnnnnnnnn
     5101 nncctttgac gttggagtcc acgttcttta atagtggact cttgttccaa actggaacaa
     5161 cactcaaccc tatctcgggc tattcttttg atttataagg gattttgccg atttcggcct
     5221 attggttaaa aaatgagctg atttaacaaa aatttaacgc gaattttaac aaaatattaa
     5281 cgtttacaat ttaaaaggat ctaggtgaag atcctttttg ataatctcat gaccaaaatc
     5341 ccttaacgtg agttttcgtt ccactgagcg tcagaccccg tagaaaagat caaaggatct
     5401 tcttgagatc ctttttttct gcgcgtaatc tgctgcttgc aaacaaaaaa accaccgcta
     5461 ccagcggtgg tttgtttgcc ggatcaagag ctaccaactc tttttccgaa ggtaactggc
     5521 ttcagcagag cgcagatacc aaatactgtc cttctagtgt agccgtagtt aggccaccac
     5581 ttcaagaact ctgtagcacc gcctacatac ctcgctctgc taatcctgtt accagtggct
     5641 gctgccagtg gcgataagtc gtgtcttacc gggttggact caagacgata gttaccggat
     5701 aaggcgcagc ggtcgggctg aacggggggt tcgtgcacac agcccagctt ggagcgaacg
     5761 acctacaccg aactgagata cctacagcgt gagctatgag aaagcgccac gcttcccgaa
     5821 gggagaaagg cggacaggta tccggtaagc ggcagggtcg gaacaggaga gcgcacgagg
     5881 gagcttccag ggggaaacgc ctggtatctt tatagtcctg tcgggtttcg ccacctctga
     5941 cttgagcgtc gatttttgtg atgctcgtca ggggggcgga gcctatggaa aaacgccagc
     6001 aacgcggcct ttttacggtt cctggccttt tgctggcctt ttgctcacat gttctttcct
     6061 gcgttatccc ctgattctgt ggataaccgt attaccgcct ttgagtgagc tgataccgct
     6121 cgccgcagcc gaacgaccga gcgcagcgag tcagtgagcg aggaagcgga agagcgcctg
     6181 atgcggtatt ttctccttac gcatctgtgc ggtatttcac accgcatagg gtcatggctg
     6241 cgccccgaca cccgccaaca cccgctgacg cgccctgacg ggcttgtctg ctcccggcat
     6301 ccgcttacag acaagctgtg accgtctccg ggagctgcat gtgtcagagg ttttcaccgt
     6361 catcaccgaa acgcgcgagg cagaaggaga tggcgcccaa cagtcccccg gccacggggc
     6421 ctgcc
//
